>Addgene plasmid #180326 | pCMV_SEPT9_i3 Gmut-msfGFP | addgene full sequence | sequence record 358044 | Addgene NGS Result
TAGTTATTAATAGTAATCAATTACGGGGTCATTAGTTCATAGCCCATATATGGAGTTCCGCGTTACATAA
CTTACGGTAAATGGCCCGCCTGGCTGACCGCCCAACGACCCCCGCCCATTGACGTCAATAATGACGTATG
TTCCCATAGTAACGCCAATAGGGACTTTCCATTGACGTCAATGGGTGGAGTATTTACGGTAAACTGCCCA
CTTGGCAGTACATCAAGTGTATCATATGCCAAGTACGCCCCCTATTGACGTCAATGACGGTAAATGGCCC
GCCTGGCATTATGCCCAGTACATGACCTTATGGGACTTTCCTACTTGGCAGTACATCTACGTATTAGTCA
TCGCTATTACCATGGTGATGCGGTTTTGGCAGTACATCAATGGGCGTGGATAGCGGTTTGACTCACGGGG
ATTTCCAAGTCTCCACCCCATTGACGTCAATGGGAGTTTGTTTTGGCACCAAAATCAACGGGACTTTCCA
AAATGTCGTAACAACTCCGCCCCATTGACGCAAATGGGCGGTAGGCGTGTACGGTGGGAGGTCTATATAA
GCAGAGCTGGTTTAGTGAACCGTCAGATCCGCTAGCATGGAGAGGGACCGGATCTCAGCCTTGAAAAGAT
CTTTTGAGGTCGAGGAGGTCGAGACACCCAACTCCACCCCACCCCGGAGGGTCCAGACTCCCCTACTCCG
AGCCACTGTGGCCAGCTCCACCCAGAAATTCCAGGACCTGGGCGTGAAGAACTCAGAACCCTCGGCCCGC
CATGTGGACTCCCTAAGCCAACGCTCCCCCAAGGCGTCCCTGCGGAGGGTGGAGCTCTCGGGCCCCAAGG
CGGCCGAGCCGGTGTCCCGGCGCACTGAGCTGTCCATTGACATCTCGTCCAAGCAGGTGGAGAACGCCGG
GGCCATCGGCCCGTCCCGGTTCGGGCTCAAGAGGGCCGAGGTGTTGGGCCACAAGACGCCAGAACCGGCC
CCTCGGAGGACGGAGATCACCATCGTCAAACCCCAGGAGTCAGCCCACCGGAGGATGGAGCCCCCTGCCT
CCAAGGTCCCCGAGGTGCCCACTGCCCCTGCCACCGACGCAGCCCCCAAGAGGGTGGAGATCCAGATGCC
CAAGCCTGCTGAGGCGCCCACCGCCCCCAGCCCAGCCCAGACCTTGGAAAATTCAGAGCCTGCCCCTGTG
TCTCAGCTGCAGAGCAGGCTGGAGCCCAAGCCCCAGCCCCCTGTGGCTGAGGCTACACCCCGGAGCCAGG
AGGCCACTGAGGCGGCTCCCAGCTGCGTTGGCGACATGGCCGACACCCCCAGAGATGCCGGGCTCAAGCA
GGCGCCTGCATCACGGAACGAGAAGGCCCCGGTGGACTTCGGCTACGTGGGGATTGACTCCATCCTGGAG
CAGATGCGCCGGAAGGCCATGAAGCAGGGCTTCGAGTTCAACATCATGGTGGTCGGGCAGAGCGGCTTGG
GTAAATCCACCTTAATCAACACCCTCTTCAAATCCAAAATCAGCCGGAAGTCGGTGCAGCCCACCTCAGA
GGAGCGCATCCCCAAGACCATCGAGATCAAGTCCATCACGCACGATATTGAGGAGAAAGGCGTCCGGATG
AAGCTGACAGTGATTGACACACCAGGGTTCGGGGACCACATCAACAACGAGAACTGCTGGCAGCCCATCA
TGAAGTTCATCAATGACCAGTACGAGAAATACCTGCAGGAGGAGGTCAACATCAACCGCAAGAAGCGCAT
CCCGGACACCCGCGTCCACTGCTGCCTCTACTTCATCCCCGCCACCGGCCACTCCCTCAGGCCCCTGGAC
ATCGAGTTTATGAAACGCCTGAGCAAGGTGGTCAACATCGTCCCTGTCATCGCCAAGGCGGACACACTCA
CCCTGGAGGAGAGGGTCCACTTCAAACAGCGGATCACCGCAGACCTGCTGTCCAACGGCATCGACGTGTA
CCCCCAGAAGGAATTTGATGAGGACTCGGAGGACCGGCTGGTGAACGAGAAGTTCCGGGAGATGATCCCA
TTTGCTGTGGTGGGCAGTGACCACGAGTACCAGGTCAACGGCAAGAGGATCCTTGGGAGGAAGACCAAGG
CGGGTACCATCGAAGTTGAAAACACCACAGATTGTGAGTTTGCCTACCTGCGGGACCTTCTCATCAGGAC
GCACATGCAGAACATCAAGGACATCACCAGCAGCATCCACTTCGAGGCGTACCGTGTGAAGCGCCTCAAC
GAGGGCAGCAGCGCCATGGCCAACGGCGTGGAGGAGAAGGAGCCAGAAGCCCCAGAGATGGTGTCCAAGG
GCGAGGAGCTGTTCACCGGCGTGGTGCCCATCCTGGTGGAGCTGGATGGCGACGTGAACGGCCACAAGTT
CAGCGTGCGCGGCGAGGGCGAGGGCGACGCCACCAACGGCAAGCTGACCCTGAAGTTCATCTGCACCACC
GGCAAGCTGCCCGTGCCCTGGCCCACCCTGGTGACCACCCTGACCTACGGCGTGCAGTGCTTCAGCCGCT
ACCCCGATCACATGAAGCAGCACGATTTCTTCAAGAGCGCCATGCCCGAGGGCTACGTGCAGGAGCGCAC
CATCAGCTTCAAGGATGACGGCACCTACAAGACCCGCGCCGAGGTGAAGTTCGAGGGCGATACCCTGGTG
AACCGCATCGAGCTGAAGGGCATCGATTTCAAGGAGGATGGCAACATCCTGGGCCACAAGCTGGAGTACA
ACTTCAACAGCCACAACGTGTACATCACCGCCGATAAGCAGAAGAACGGCATCAAGGCCAACTTCAAGAT
CCGCCACAATGTGGAGGATGGCTCCGTGCAGCTGGCCGATCACTACCAGCAGAACACCCCCATCGGCGAC
GGCCCAGTGCTGCTGCCCGATAACCACTACCTGAGCACCCAGAGCAAGCTGTCCAAGGACCCCAACGAGA
AGCGCGATCACATGGTGCTGCTGGAGTTCGTGACCGCCGCCGGCATCACCCTGGGCATGGATGAGCTGTA
CAAGTAAGGATCCACCGGATCTAGATAACTGATCATAATCAGCCATACCACATTTGTAGAGGTTTTACTT
GCTTTAAAAAACCTCCCACACCTCCCCCTGAACCTGAAACATAAAATGAATGCAATTGTTGTTGTTAACT
TGTTTATTGCAGCTTATAATGGTTACAAATAAAGCAATAGCATCACAAATTTCACAAATAAAGCATTTTT
TTCACTGCATTCTAGTTGTGGTTTGTCCAAACTCATCAATGTATCTTAACGCGTAAATTGTAAGCGTTAA
TATTTTGTTAAAATTCGCGTTAAATTTTTGTTAAATCAGCTCATTTTTTAACCAATAGGCCGAAATCGGC
AAAATCCCTTATAAATCAAAAGAATAGACCGAGATAGGGT
[37 nt withheld, positions 3401-3437]
AAAGAACGTGGACTCCAACGTCAAAGG
[49 nt withheld, positions 3465-3513]
T
[91 nt withheld, positions 3515-3605]
G
[124 nt withheld, positions 3607-3730]
CAGGTGGCACTTTTCGGGGAAATGTGCGCGGAACCCCTATTTGTTTATTTTTCTAAATACATTCAAATAT
GTATCCGCTCATGAGACAATAACCCTGATAAATGCTTCAATAATATTGAAAAAGGAAGAGTCCTGAGGCG
GAAAGAACCAGCTGTGGAATGTGTGTCAGTTAGGGTGTGGAAAGTCCCCAGGCTCCCCAGCAGGCAGAAG
TATGCAAAGCATGCATCTCAATTAGTCAGCAACCAGGTGTGGAAAGTCCCCAGGCTCCCCAGCAGGCAGA
AGTATGCAAAGCATGCATCTCAATTAGTCAGCAACCATAGTCCCGCCCCTAACTCCGCCCATCCCGCCCC
TAACTCCGCCCAGTTCCGCCCATTCTCCGCCCCATGGCTGACTAATTTTTTTTATTTATGCAGAGGCCGA
GGCCGCCTCGGCCTCTGAGCTATTCCAGAAGTAGTGAGGAGGCTTTTTTGGAGGCCTAGGCTTTTGCAAA
GATCGATCAAGAGACAGGATGAGGATCGTTTCGCATGATTGAACAAGATGGATTGCACGCAGGTTCTCCG
GCCGCTTGGGTGGAGAGGCTATTCGGCTATGACTGGGCACAACAGACAATCGGCTGCTCTGATGCCGCCG
TGTTCCGGCTGTCAGCGCAGGGGCGCCCGGTTCTTTTTGTCAAGACCGACCTGTCCGGTGCCCTGAATGA
ACTGCAAGACGAGGCAGCGCGGCTATCGTGGCTGGCCACGACGGGCGTTCCTTGCGCAGCTGTGCTCGAC
GTTGTCACTGAAGCGGGAAGGGACTGGCTGCTATTGGGCGAAGTGCCGGGGCAGGATCTCCTGTCATCTC
ACCTTGCTCCTGCCGAGAAAGTATCCATCATGGCTGATGCAATGCGGCGGCTGCATACGCTTGATCCGGC
TACCTGCCCATTCGACCACCAAGCGAAACATCGCATCGAGCGAGCACGTACTCGGATGGAAGCCGGTCTT
GTCGATCAGGATGATCTGGACGAAGAGCATCAGGGGCTCGCGCCAGCCGAACTGTTCGCCAGGCTCAAGG
CGAGCATGCCCGACGGCGAGGATCTCGTCGTGACCCATGGCGATGCCTGCTTGCCGAATATCATGGTGGA
AAATGGCCGCTTTTCTGGATTCATCGACTGTGGCCGGCTGGGTGTGGCGGACCGCTATCAGGACATAGCG
TTGGCTACCCGTGATATTGCTGAAGAGCTTGGCGGCGAATGGGCTGACCGCTTCCTCGTGCTTTACGGTA
TCGCCGCTCCCGATTCGCAGCGCATCGCCTTCTATCGCCTTCTTGACGAGTTCTTCTGAGCGGGACTCTG
GGGTTCGAAATGACCGACCAAGCGACGCCCAACCTGCCATCACGAGATTTCGATTCCACCGCCGCCTTCT
ATGAAAGGTTGGGCTTCGGAATCGTTTTCCGGGACGCCGGCTGGATGATCCTCCAGCGCGGGGATCTCAT
GCTGGAGTTCTTCGCCCACCCTAGGGGGAGGCTAACTGAAACACGGAAGGAGACAATACCGGAAGGAACC
CGCGCTATGACGGCAATAAAAAGACAGAATAAAACGCACGGTGTTGGGTCGTTTGTTCATAAACGCGGGG
TTCGGTCCCAGGGCTGGCACTCTGTCGATACCCCACCGAGACCCCATTGGGGCCAATACGCCCGCGTTTC
TTCCTTTTCCCCACCCCACCCCCCAAGTTCGGGTGAAGGCCCAGGGCTCGCAGCCAACGTCGGGGCGGCA
GGCCCTGCCATAGCCTCAGGTTACTCATATATACTTTAGATTGATTTAAAACTTCATTTTTAATTTAAAA
GGATCTAGGTGAAGATCCTTTTTGATAATCTCATGACCAAAATCCCTTAACGTGAGTTTTCGTTCCACTG
AGCGTCAGACCCCGTAGAAAAGATCAAAGGATCTTCTTGAGATCCTTTTTTTCTGCGCGTAATCTGCTGC
TTGCAAACAAAAAAACCACCGCTACCAGCGGTGGTTTGTTTGCCGGATCAAGAGCTACCAACTCTTTTTC
CGAAGGTAACTGGCTTCAGCAGAGCGCAGATACCAAATACTGTTCTTCTAGTGTAGCCGTAGTTAGGCCA
CCACTTCAAGAACTCTGTAGCACCGCCTACATACCTCGCTCTGCTAATCCTGTTACCAGTGGCTGCTGCC
AGTGGCGATAAGTCGTGTCTTACCGGGTTGGACTCAAGACGATAGTTACCGGATAAGGCGCAGCGGTCGG
GCTGAACGGGGGGTTCGTGCACACAGCCCAGCTTGGAGCGAACGACCTACACCGAACTGAGATACCTACA
GCGTGAGCTATGAGAAAGCGCCACGCTTCCCGAAGGGAGAAAGGCGGACAGGTATCCGGTAAGCGGCAGG
GTCGGAACAGGAGAGCGCACGAGGGAGCTTCCAGGGGGAAACGCCTGGTATCTTTATAGTCCTGTCGGGT
TTCGCCACCTCTGACTTGAGCGTCGATTTTTGTGATGCTCGTCAGGGGGGCGGAGCCTATGGAAAAACGC
CAGCAACGCGGCCTTTTTACGGTTCCTGGCCTTTTGCTGGCCTTTTGCTCACATGTTCTTTCCTGCGTTA
TCCCCTGATTCTGTGGATAACCGTATTACCGCCATGCAT
Features (pLannotate 1.2.2; 14 found; start..end, strand, type, name):
     61..364     +  enhancer       CMV enhancer: human cytomegalovirus immediate early enhancer
    365..568     +  promoter       CMV promoter: human cytomegalovirus (CMV) immediate early promoter
    618..2300    +  CDS            SEPTIN9: SEPT9_HUMAN - Also known as KIAA0991, MSF, SEPT9. Experimental evidence at protein level: Swiss-Prot protein existence level 1. Filament-forming cytoskeletal GTPase (By similarity). May play a role in cytokinesis (Potential). May play a role in the internalization of 2 intracellular microbial pathogens, Listeria monocytogenes and Shigella flexneri. From Homo sapiens (Human).
   2298..3014    +  CDS            moxGFP: moxGFP is a basic (constitutively fluorescent) green fluorescent protein published in 2015, derived from Aequorea victoria. It is reported to be a rapidly-maturing monomer.
   3040..3124    +  CDS            large T antigen (fragment): large T antigen from SV40 (simian virus 40)
   3147..3268    +  polyA_signal   SV40 poly(A) signal: SV40 polyadenylation signal
   3302..3730    -  rep_origin     f1 ori (sequence partly withheld): f1 bacteriophage origin of replication; arrow indicates direction of (+) strand synthesis
   3757..3861    +  promoter       AmpR promoter: bla
   3863..4220    +  promoter       SV40 promoter: SV40 enhancer and early promoter
   4255..5049    +  CDS            NeoR/KanR: aminoglycoside phosphotransferase from Tn5; aph(3')-II (or nptII); confers resistance to neomycin, kanamycin, and G418 (Geneticin®)
   5070..5222    +  CDS            ble (fragment): BLE_KLEPN - Experimental evidence at protein level: Swiss-Prot protein existence level 1. Binding protein with a strong affinity to the bleomycin family of antibiotics. Binds to CL990; an antimitotic-antibiotic compound. From Klebsiella pneumoniae.
   5281..5328    +  polyA_signal   HSV TK poly(A) signal: herpes simplex virus thymidine kinase polyadenylation signal (Cole and Stacy, 1985)
   5419..5435    -  polyA_signal   bGH poly(A) signal (fragment): bovine growth hormone polyadenylation signal
   5657..6245    +  rep_origin     ori: high-copy-number ColE1/pMB1/pBR322/pUC origin of replication
