[The description below was written by a language model from this plasmid's Addgene catalogue record and pLannotate feature annotations shown in this document.]
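Description:
pCMV_SEPT9_i3 Gmut-msfGFP is a 6,359-bp mammalian expression plasmid built on a Clontech pCMV backbone. It drives expression of a mutant form of human septin 9 isoform 3 (SEPTIN9, transcript variant 3) fused at its C terminus to monomeric superfolder GFP. The human cytomegalovirus immediate-early enhancer and promoter sit upstream of the SEPTIN9 coding sequence, which runs directly into the fluorescent protein open reading frame. The automated annotation labels this reporter moxGFP, a closely related Aequorea-derived variant, but the catalogue entry identifies it as msfGFP. Transcripts are terminated by an SV40 polyadenylation signal. The septin carries two substitutions, W502A and H512D, which the depositor designates "Gmut". The record does not spell out their effect, though the name suggests they target the septin G (GTP-binding domain) interface.

The plasmid replicates in E. coli from a high-copy ColE1/pUC-type origin and is selected with kanamycin. Resistance comes from a Tn5 NeoR/KanR (aminoglycoside phosphotransferase) gene placed behind tandem bacterial (bla) and SV40 early promoters and followed by an HSV TK polyadenylation signal, so the same marker can also support G418 selection in mammalian cells. An f1 origin is present as well. The short large T antigen, ble and bGH poly(A) fragments in the feature table appear to be backbone remnants or partial annotation matches rather than functional elements.

The construct is intended for expressing and imaging the fluorescently tagged septin mutant in mammalian cells. It was deposited with a study of how human septins assemble into octamer-based filaments and anchor actin to membranes, where such a mutant would plausibly be compared with wild-type SEPT9_i3.
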