Addgene plasmid #180326: pCMV_SEPT9_i3 Gmut-msfGFP
Purpose: mammalian expression of human SEPT9_i3 Gmut fused to monomeric superfolder GFP
Depositing lab: Manos Mavrakis. Depositing organization: CNRS UMR 7249, Institut Fresnel. Publication: Human septins organize as octamer-based filaments and mediate actin-membrane anchoring in cells. Martins CS, Taveneau C, Castro-Linares G, Baibakov M, Buzhinsky N, Eroles M, Milanovic V, Omi S, Pedelacq JD, Iv F, Bouillard L, Llewellyn A, Gomes M, Belhabib M, Kuzmic M, Verdier-Pinard P, Lee S, Badache A, Kumar S, Chandre C, Brasselet S, Rico F, Rossier O, Koenderink GH, Wenger J, Cabantous S, Mavrakis M. J Cell Biol. 2023 Mar 6;222(3):e202203016. doi: 10.1083/jcb.202203016. Epub 2022 Dec 23. PubMed 36562751.
Backbone
  Vector backbone: pCMV
  Backbone manufacturer: Clontech
  Vector type: Mammalian Expression
Growth in bacteria
  Bacterial resistance: Kanamycin, 50 μg/mL
  Growth temperature: 37°C
  Growth strain: DH5alpha
  Copy number: High Copy
Gene/Insert
  Gene/Insert name: SEPTIN9_v3 (alt name: SEPT9_v3)
  Species: H. sapiens (human)
  Mutation: SEPT9_i3 W502A, H512D
  Entrez Gene: SEPTIN9 (a.k.a. AF17q25, MSF, MSF1, NAPB, PNUTL4, SEPT9, SINT1, SeptD1)
  Promoter: CMV
  Tag / fusion protein: msfGFP (C terminal on insert)
  Cloning method: Gibson Cloning
Terms and licenses: Academic/Nonprofit Terms; Industry Terms: Not Available to Industry
Depositor comments: Please visit https://doi.org/10.1101/2022.02.23.481653 for bioRxiv preprint.
How to cite: pCMV_SEPT9_i3 Gmut-msfGFP was a gift from Manos Mavrakis (Addgene plasmid # 180326 ; http://n2t.net/addgene:180326 ; RRID:Addgene_180326)
